Addgene plasmid #109848: pHH0103_NR3C2_Hormone-recep
Purpose: Protein expression and purification of NR3C2_Hormone-recep
Depositing lab: Sachdev Sidhu. Depositing organization: University of Toronto. Publication: Large-scale survey and database of high affinity ligands for peptide recognition modules. Teyra J, Kelil A, Jain S, Helmy M, Jajodia R, Hooda Y, Gu J, D'Cruz AA, Nicholson SE, Min J, Sudol M, Kim PM, Bader GD, Sidhu SS. Mol Syst Biol. 2020 Dec;16(12):e9310. doi: 10.15252/msb.20199310. PubMed 33438817.
Backbone
  Vector backbone: pHH0103
  Vector type: Bacterial Expression
Growth in bacteria
  Bacterial resistance: Ampicillin, 100 μg/mL
  Growth temperature: 37°C
  Growth strain: DH5alpha
  Copy number: Low Copy
Gene/Insert
  Gene/Insert name: NR3C2_Hormone-recep
  Species: H. sapiens (human)
  Entrez Gene: NR3C2 (a.k.a. MCR, MLR, MR, NR3C2VIT)
  Cloning method: Restriction Enzyme; 5′ cloning site Sfi1 (unknown if destroyed); 3′ cloning site Not1 (unknown if destroyed)
Terms and licenses: Academic/Nonprofit Terms; Industry Terms: Not Available to Industry
How to cite: pHH0103_NR3C2_Hormone-recep was a gift from Sachdev Sidhu (Addgene plasmid # 109848 ; http://n2t.net/addgene:109848 ; RRID:Addgene_109848)
