[The description below was written by a language model from this plasmid's Addgene catalogue record and pLannotate feature annotations shown in this document.]
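Description:
pHH0103_NR3C2_Hormone-recep is a 7,485 nt bacterial expression plasmid built on the pHH0103 backbone for producing and purifying the hormone-receptor (ligand-binding) domain of human NR3C2, the mineralocorticoid receptor. Expression is driven by the strong hybrid tac promoter followed by a lac operator. The plasmid carries its own lacI gene under the lacIq promoter, so transcription is held off by lac repressor until it is induced with IPTG. The open reading frame begins with a 6xHis tag, followed by Schistosoma japonicum glutathione S-transferase and then the NR3C2 segment of about 760 nt, which was cloned between SfiI and NotI sites. This gives a His-GST fusion that can be captured on either nickel or glutathione resin. The automated annotation matched the insert to the sheep orthologue, but the catalogue lists it as human, so the sheep label most likely reflects sequence conservation in the reference database.

A phage fd terminator lies directly downstream of the insert. Beyond it are fragments of M13 gene III, which suggests the backbone derives from a phage-display phagemid; whether these fragments are translated is not stated in the record. The plasmid is maintained through a ColE1/pBR322-type origin with a bom site. The rop gene is present only as fragments, split by an inserted f1 origin that could allow single-stranded DNA production with helper phage. The repository lists the plasmid as low copy. Selection is by ampicillin through β-lactamase, and only remnants of the tetracycline resistance gene and its promoter remain. The construct belongs to a large set of domain expression clones made to survey peptide ligands of peptide-recognition modules.
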