Features (pLannotate 1.2.2; 21 found; start..end, strand, type, name):
      1..29      +  promoter       tac promoter: strong E. coli promoter; hybrid between the trp and lac UV5 promoters
     37..53      +  protein_bind   lac operator: The lac repressor binds to the lac operator to inhibit transcription in E. coli. This inhibition can be relieved by adding lactose or isopropyl-β-D-thiogalactopyranoside (IPTG). lac repressor encoded by lacI
    138..155     +  CDS            6xHis: 6xHis affinity tag
    171..824     +  CDS            GST26_SCHJA: Experimental evidence at protein level: Swiss-Prot protein existence level 1. GST isoenzymes appear to play a central role in the parasite detoxification system. Other functions are also suspected including a role in increasing the solubility of haematin in the parasite gut. From Schistosoma japonicum (Blood fluke).
    903..1664    +  CDS            NR3C2: MCR_SHEEP - Also known as MLR. Experimental evidence at transcript level: Swiss-Prot protein existence level 2. Receptor for both mineralocorticoids (MC) such as aldosterone and glucocorticoids (GC) such as corticosterone or cortisol. Binds to mineralocorticoid response elements (MRE) and transactivates target genes. The effect of MC is to increase ion and water transport and thus raise extracellular fluid volume and blood pressure and lower potassium levels (By similarity). From Ovis aries (Sheep).
   1680..1727    +  terminator     fd terminator (sequence withheld): central terminator from bacteriophage fd (Otsuka and Kunisawa, 1982)
   1732..1944    +  CDS            M13 gene III (fragment) (sequence partly withheld): pIII; III; minor coat protein
   1959..2429    +  CDS            M13 gene III (fragment) (sequence partly withheld): pIII; III; minor coat protein
   2451..2521    +  CDS            TcR (fragment): tetracycline efflux protein; tet; confers resistance to tetracycline
   2763..3143    -  CDS            YPB1_ECOLX: Protein predicted: Swiss-Prot protein existence level 4. From Escherichia coli.
   3160..3311    +  CDS            rop (fragment): Rop protein, which maintains plasmids at low copy number; rop
   3347..3775    -  rep_origin     f1 ori (sequence partly withheld): f1 bacteriophage origin of replication; arrow indicates direction of (+) strand synthesis
   3784..3823    +  CDS            rop (fragment): Rop protein, which maintains plasmids at low copy number; rop
   3925..4065    +  misc_feature   bom: basis of mobility region from pBR322
   4251..4838    -  rep_origin     ori: high-copy-number ColE1/pMB1/pBR322/pUC origin of replication
   5009..5869    -  CDS            AmpR: β-lactamase; bla; confers resistance to ampicillin, carbenicillin, and related antibiotics
   5870..5974    -  promoter       AmpR promoter: bla
   6083..6160    +  promoter       lacIq promoter: lacI (mutant); In the lacIq allele, a single base change in the promoter boosts expression of the lacI gene about 10-fold.
   6161..7243    +  CDS            lacI: lac repressor; lacI; The lac repressor binds to the lac operator to inhibit transcription in E. coli. This inhibition can be relieved by adding lactose or isopropyl-β-D-thiogalactopyranoside (IPTG).
   7256..7277    +  protein_bind   CAP binding site: CAP binding activates transcription in the presence of cAMP. E. coli catabolite activator protein
   7296..7313    +  promoter       tet promoter (fragment): E. coli promoter for tetracycline efflux protein gene
>Addgene plasmid #109848 | pHH0103_NR3C2_Hormone-recep | addgene full sequence | sequence record 213900 | Addgene NGS Result
TTGACAATTAATCATCGGCTCGTATAATGTGTGGAATTGTGAGCGGATAACAATTTCACACAGGAAACAG
CCAGTCCGTTTAGGTGTTTTCACGAGCACTTCACCAACAAGGACCATAGATTATGAAAATCGAAGAACAC
CATCACCATCACCATTCCAGCGGTAAGCTTATGTCCCCTATACTAGGTTATTGGAAAATTAAGGGCCTTG
TGCAACCCACTCGACTTCTTTTGGAATATCTTGAAGAAAAATATGAAGAGCATTTGTATGAGCGCGATGA
AGGTGATAAATGGCGAAACAAAAAGTTTGAATTGGGTTTGGAGTTTCCCAATCTTCCTTATTATATTGAT
GGTGATGTTAAATTAACACAGTCTATGGCCATCATACGTTATATAGCTGACAAGCACAACATGTTGGGTG
GTTGTCCAAAAGAGCGTGCAGAGATTTCAATGCTTGAAGGAGCGGTTTTGGATATTAGATACGGTGTTTC
GAGAATTGCATATAGTAAAGACTTTGAAACTCTCAAAGTTGATTTTCTTAGCAAGCTACCTGAAATGCTG
AAAATGTTCGAAGATCGTTTATGTCATAAAACATATTTAAATGGTGATCATGTAACCCATCCTGACTTCA
TGTTGTATGACGCTCTTGATGTTGTTTTATACATGGACCCAATGTGCCTGGATGCGTTCCCAAAATTAGT
TTGTTTTAAAAAACGTATTGAAGCTATCCCACAAATTGATAAGTACTTGAAATCCAGCAAGTATATAGCA
TGGCCTTTGCAGGGCTGGCAAGCCACGTTTGGTGGTGGCGACCATCCTCCAAAATCGGATCTGGAAGTTC
TGTTCCAGGGGCCCCTGTCCAGCGGTCTGGTTCCGCGTGGTTCCGGTACCGCGGCCCAGCCGGCCCGTGC
ACTGACCCCGTCCCCGGTCATGGTGCTGGAAAACATTGAACCGGAAATCGTTTATGCGGGCTACGACAGC
TCTAAACCGGATACCGCCGAAAACCTGCTGAGCACGCTGAATCGCCTGGCAGGCAAACAGATGATTCAAG
TGGTTAAATGGGCTAAGGTCCTGCCGGGTTTTAAGAATCTGCCGCTGGAAGACCAAATTACCCTGATCCA
GTATTCATGGATGTGCCTGAGTTCCTTCGCGCTGTCATGGCGTTCGTATAAACATACGAACTCGCAATTT
CTGTACTTCGCGCCGGATCTGGTGTTTAATGAAGAAAAGATGCATCAGAGTGCCATGTATGAACTGTGTC
AGGGTATGCACCAAATTTCCCTGCAGTTTGTGCGCCTGCAACTGACCTTCGAAGAATACACGATTATGAA
AGTTCTGCTGCTGCTGAGCACCATCCCGAAAGACGGCCTGAAGTCTCAGGCGGCCTTTGAAGAAATGCGT
ACCAACTATATCAAAGAACTGCGCAAGATGGTCACGAAATGCCCGAACAATAGCGGCCAGTCTTGGCAAC
GTTTCTATCAGCTGACCAAACTGCTGGATAGTATGCATGACCTGGTGTCCGATCTGCTGGAATTTTGTTT
CTACACGTTTCGCGAAAGCCACGCACTGAAAGTTGAATTCCCGGCTATGCTGGTCGAAATTATCTCAGAT
CAGCTGCCGAAGGTTGAATCGGGCAATGCGAAACCGCTGTACTTTCACCGTAAGGCGGCCGCATA
[142 nt withheld, positions 1676-1817]
C
[98 nt withheld, positions 1819-1916]
AGTTTGTACTGGTGACGAAACTCAGTGTCTAGCTAGAGTGGC
[149 nt withheld, positions 1959-2107]
T
[41 nt withheld, positions 2109-2149]
T
[62 nt withheld, positions 2151-2212]
A
[35 nt withheld, positions 2214-2248]
CCTCCCTCAATCGGTTGAATGTCGCCCTTTTGTCTTTGGCGCTGGTAAACCATATGAA
[86 nt withheld, positions 2307-2392]
T
[54 nt withheld, positions 2394-2447]
CTAGCGCCGCCCTATACCTTGTCTGCCTCCCCGCGTTGCGTCGCGGTGCATGGAGCCGGGCCACCTCGAC
CTGAATGGAAGCCGGCGGCACCTCGCTAACGGATTCACCACTCCAAGAATTGGAGCCAATCAATTCTTGC
GGAGAACTGTGAATGCGCAAACCAACCCTTGGCAGAACATATCCATCGCGTCCGCCATCTCCAGCAGCCG
CACGCGGCGCATCTCGGGCAGCGTTGGGTCCTGGCCACGGGTGCGCATGATCGTGCTCCTGTCGTTGAGG
ACCCGGCTAGGCTGGCGGGGTTGCCTTACTGGTTAGCAGAATGAATCACCGATACGCGAGCGAACGTGAA
GCGACTGCTGCTGCAAAACGTCTGCGACCTGAGCAACAACATGAATGGTCTTCGGTTTCCGTGTTTCGTA
AAGTCTGGAAACGCGGAAGTCAGCGCCCTGCACCATTATGTTCCGGATCTGCATCGCAGGATGCTGCTGG
CTACCCTGTGGAACACCTACATCTGTATTAACGAAGCGCTGGCATTGACCCTGAGTGATTTTTCTCTGGT
CCCGCCGCATCCATACCGCCAGTTGTTTACCCTCACAACGTTCCAGTAACCGGGCATGTTCATCATCAGT
AACCCGTATCGTGAGCATCCTCTCTCGTTTCATCGGTATCATTACCCCCATGAACAGAAATCCCCCTTAC
ACGGAGGCATCAGTGACCAAACAGGAAAAAACCGCCCTTAACATGGCCCGCTTTATCAGAAGCCAGACAT
TAACGCTTCTGGAGAAACTCAACGAGCTGGACGCGGATGAACAGGCAGACATCTGTGAATCGCTTCACGA
CCACGCTGATGAGCTTTACCGCAGGATCCGCGAAATTGTAAGCGTTAATATTTTGTTAAAATTCGCGTTA
AATTTTTGTTAAATCAGCTCATTTTTTAACCAATAGGCCGAAATCGGCAAAATCCCTTATAAATCAAAAG
AATAGACCGAGATAGGGT
[37 nt withheld, positions 3446-3482]
AAAGAACGTGGACTCCAACGTCAAAGG
[49 nt withheld, positions 3510-3558]
T
[91 nt withheld, positions 3560-3650]
G
[124 nt withheld, positions 3652-3775]
CGCGGATCCTGCCTCGCGCGTTTCGGTGATGACGGTGAAAACCTCTGACACATGCAGCTCCCGGAGACGG
TCACAGCTTGTCTGTAAGCGGATGCCGGGAGCAGACAAGCCCGTCAGGGCGCGTCAGCGGGTGTTGGCGG
GTGTCGGGGCGCAGCCATGACCCAGTCACGTAGCGATAGCGGAGTGTATACTGGCTTAACTATGCGGCAT
CAGAGCAGATTGTACTGAGAGTGCACCATATGCGGTGTGAAATACCGCACAGATGCGTAAGGAGAAAATA
CCGCATCAGGCGCTCTTCCGCTTCCTCGCTCACTGACTCGCTGCGCTCGGTCGTTCGGCTGCGGCGAGCG
GTATCAGCTCACTCAAAGGCGGTAATACGGTTATCCACAGAATCAGGGGATAACGCAGGAAAGAACATGT
GAGCAAAAGGCCAGCAAAAGGCCAGGAACCGTAAAAAGGCCGCGTTGCTGGCGTTTTTCCATAGGCTCCG
CCCCCCTGACGAGCATCACAAAAATCGACGCTCAAGTCAGAGGTGGCGAAACCCGACAGGACTATAAAGA
TACCAGGGTTTCCCCCTGGAAGCTCCCTCGTGCGCTCTCCTGTTCCGACCCTGCCGCTTACCGGATACCT
GTCCGCCTTTCTCCCTTCGGGAAGCGTGGCGCTTTCTCATAGCTCACGCTGTAGGTATCTCAGTTCGGTG
TAGGTCGTTCGCTCCAAGCTGGGCTGTGTGCACGAACCCCCCGTTCAGCCCGACCGCTGCGCCTTATCCG
GTAACTATCGTCTTGAGTCCAACCCGGTAAGACACGACTTATCGCCACTGGCAGCAGCCACTGGTAACAG
GATTAGCAGAGCGAGGTATGTAGGCGGTGCTACAGAGTTCTTGAAGTGGTGGCCTAACTACGGCTACACT
AGAAGGACAGTATTTGGTATCTGCGCTCTGCTGAAGCCAGTTACCTTCGGAAAAAGAGTTGGTAGCTCTT
GATCCGGCAAACAAACCACCGCTGGTAGCGGTGGTTTTTTTGTTTGCAAGCAGCAGATTACGCGCAGAAA
AAAAGGATCTCAAGAAGATCCTTTGATCTTTTCTACGGGGTCTGACGCTCAGTGGAACGAAAACTCACGT
TAAGGGATTTTGGTCATGAGATTATCAAAAAGGATCTTCACCTAGATCCTTTTAAATTAAAAATGAAGTT
TTAAATCAATCTAAAGTATATATGAGTAAACTTGGTCTGACAGTTACCAATGCTTAATCAGTGAGGCACC
TATCTCAGCGATCTGTCTATTTCGTTCATCCATAGTTGCCTGACTCCCCGTCGTGTAGATAACTACGATA
CGGGAGGGCTTACCATCTGGCCCCAGTGCTGCAATGATACCGCGAGACCCACGCTCACCGGCTCCAGATT
TATCAGCAATAAACCAGCCAGCCGGAAGGGCCGAGCGCAGAAGTGGTCCTGCAACTTTATCCGCCTCCAT
CCAGTCTATTAATTGTTGCCGGGAAGCTAGAGTAAGTAGTTCGCCAGTTAATAGTTTGCGCAACGTTGTT
GCCATTGCTGCAGGCATCGTGGTGTCACGCTCGTCGTTTGGTATGGCTTCATTCAGCTCCGGTTCCCAAC
GATCAAGGCGAGTTACATGATCCCCCATGTTGTGCAAAAAAGCGGTTAGCTCCTTCGGTCCTCCGATCGT
TGTCAGAAGTAAGTTGGCCGCAGTGTTATCACTCATGGTTATGGCAGCACTGCATAATTCTCTTACTGTC
ATGCCATCCGTAAGATGCTTTTCTGTGACTGGTGAGTACTCAACCAAGTCATTCTGAGAATAGTGTATGC
GGCGACCGAGTTGCTCTTGCCCGGCGTCAACACGGGATAATACCGCGCCACATAGCAGAACTTTAAAAGT
GCTCATCATTGGAAAACGTTCTTCGGGGCGAAAACTCTCAAGGATCTTACCGCTGTTGAGATCCAGTTCG
ATGTAACCCACTCGTGCACCCAACTGATCTTCAGCATCTTTTACTTTCACCAGCGTTTCTGGGTGAGCAA
AAACAGGAAGGCAAAATGCCGCAAAAAAGGGAATAAGGGCGACACGGAAATGTTGAATACTCATACTCTT
CCTTTTTCAATATTATTGAAGCATTTATCAGGGTTATTGTCTCATGAGCGGATACATATTTGAATGTATT
TAGAAAAATAAACAAATAGGGGTTCCGCGCACATTTCCCCGAAAAGTGCCACCTGACGTCTAAGAAACCA
TTATTATCATGACATTAACCTATAAAAATAGGCGTATCACGAGGCCCTTTCGTCTTCAAGAATTCCCGAC
ACCATCGAATGGTGCAAAACCTTTCGCGGTATGGCATGATAGCGCCCGGAAGAGAGTCAATTCAGGGTGG
TGAATGTGAAACCAGTAACGTTATACGATGTCGCAGAGTATGCCGGTGTCTCTTATCAGACCGTTTCCCG
CGTGGTGAACCAGGCCAGCCACGTTTCTGCGAAAACGCGGGAAAAAGTGGAAGCGGCGATGGCGGAGCTG
AATTACATTCCCAACCGCGTGGCACAACAACTGGCGGGCAAACAGTCGTTGCTGATTGGCGTTGCCACCT
CCAGTCTGGCCCTGCACGCGCCGTCGCAAATTGTCGCGGCGATTAAATCTCGCGCCGATCAACTGGGTGC
CAGCGTGGTGGTGTCGATGGTAGAACGAAGCGGCGTCGAAGCCTGTAAAGCGGCGGTGCACAATCTTCTC
GCGCAACGCGTCAGTGGGCTGATCATTAACTATCCGCTGGATGACCAGGATGCCATTGCTGTGGAAGCTG
CCTGCACTAATGTTCCGGCGTTATTTCTTGATGTCTCTGACCAGACACCCATCAACAGTATTATTTTCTC
CCATGAAGACGGTACGCGACTGGGCGTGGAGCATCTGGTCGCATTGGGTCACCAGCAAATCGCGCTGTTA
GCGGGCCCATTAAGTTCTGTCTCGGCGCGTCTGCGTCTGGCTGGCTGGCATAAATATCTCACTCGCAATC
AAATTCAGCCGATAGCGGAACGGGAAGGCGACTGGAGTGCCATGTCCGGTTTTCAACAAACCATGCAAAT
GCTGAATGAGGGCATCGTTCCCACTGCGATGCTGGTTGCCAACGATCAGATGGCGCTGGGCGCAATGCGC
GCCATTACCGAGTCCGGGCTGCGCGTTGGTGCGGATATCTCGGTAGTGGGATACGACGATACCGAAGACA
GCTCATGTTATATCCCGCCGTTAACCACCATCAAACAGGATTTTCGCCTGCTGGGGCAAACCAGCGTGGA
CCGCTTGCTGCAACTCTCTCAGGGCCAGGCGGTGAAGGGCAATCAGCTGTTGCCCGTCTCACTGGTGAAA
AGAAAAACCACCCTGGCGCCCAATACGCAAACCGCCTCTCCCCGCGCGTTGGCCGATTCATTAATGCAGC
TGGCACGACAGGTTTCCCGACTGGAAAGCGGGCAGTGAGCGCAACGCAATTAATGTAAGTTAGCTCACTC
ATTAGGCACAATTCTCATGTTTGACAGCTTATCATCGACTGCACGGTGCACCAATGCTTCTGGCGTCAGG
CAGCCATCGGAAGCTGTGGTATGGCTGTGCAGGTCGTAAATCACTGCATAATTCGTGTCGCTCAAGGCGC
ACTCCCGTTCTGGATAATGTTTTTTGCGCCGACATCATAACGGTTCTGGCAAATATTCTGAAATGAGCTG
