>Addgene plasmid #109848 | pHH0103_NR3C2_Hormone-recep | depositor partial sequence | sequence record 206800 | pHH0103_NR3C2_Hormone-recep sequence 780 bps
GGCCCAGCCGGCCCGTGCACTGACCCCGTCCCCGGTCATGGTGCTGGAAAACATTGAACCGGAAATCGTT
TATGCGGGCTACGACAGCTCTAAACCGGATACCGCCGAAAACCTGCTGAGCACGCTGAATCGCCTGGCAG
GCAAACAGATGATTCAAGTGGTTAAATGGGCTAAGGTCCTGCCGGGTTTTAAGAATCTGCCGCTGGAAGA
CCAAATTACCCTGATCCAGTATTCATGGATGTGCCTGAGTTCCTTCGCGCTGTCATGGCGTTCGTATAAA
CATACGAACTCGCAATTTCTGTACTTCGCGCCGGATCTGGTGTTTAATGAAGAAAAGATGCATCAGAGTG
CCATGTATGAACTGTGTCAGGGTATGCACCAAATTTCCCTGCAGTTTGTGCGCCTGCAACTGACCTTCGA
AGAATACACGATTATGAAAGTTCTGCTGCTGCTGAGCACCATCCCGAAAGACGGCCTGAAGTCTCAGGCG
GCCTTTGAAGAAATGCGTACCAACTATATCAAAGAACTGCGCAAGATGGTCACGAAATGCCCGAACAATA
GCGGCCAGTCTTGGCAACGTTTCTATCAGCTGACCAAACTGCTGGATAGTATGCATGACCTGGTGTCCGA
TCTGCTGGAATTTTGTTTCTACACGTTTCGCGAAAGCCACGCACTGAAAGTTGAATTCCCGGCTATGCTG
GTCGAAATTATCTCAGATCAGCTGCCGAAGGTTGAATCGGGCAATGCGAAACCGCTGTACTTTCACCGTA
AGGCGGCCGC
